>Addgene plasmid #138976 | pQP-2473 | addgene full sequence | sequence record 291835 | Addgene NGS Result
CGTATTACCGCCATGCATTAGTTATTAATAGTAATCAATTACGGGGTCATTAGTTCATAGCCCATATATG
GAGTTCCGCGTTACATAACTTACGGTAAATGGCCCGCCTGGCTGACCGCCCAACGACCCCCGCCCATTGA
CGTCAATAATGACGTATGTTCCCATAGTAACGCCAATAGGGACTTTCCATTGACGTCAATGGGTGGAGTA
TTTACGGTAAACTGCCCACTTGGCAGTACATCAAGTGTATCATATGCCAAGTACGCCCCCTATTGACGTC
AATGACGGTAAATGGCCCGCCTGGCATTATGCCCAGTACATGACCTTATGGGACTTTCCTACTTGGCAGT
ACATCTACGTATTAGTCATCGCTATTACCATGGTGATGCGGTTTTGGCAGTACATCAATGGGCGTGGATA
GCGGTTTGACTCACGGGGATTTCCAAGTCTCCACCCCATTGACGTCAATGGGAGTTTGTTTTGGCACCAA
AATCAACGGGACTTTCCAAAATGTCGTAACAACTCCGCCCCATTGACGCAAATGGGCGGTAGGCGTGTAC
GGTGGGAGGTCTATATAAGCAGAGCTGGTTTAGTGAACCGTCAGATCCGCTAGCGCTACCGGACTCAGAT
CTACCATGGTGGCAGGTCATGCCTCTGGCAGCCCCGCATTCGGGACCGCCGATCTTTCGAATTGCGAACG
TGAAGAGATCCACCTCGCCGGCTCGATCCAGCCGCATGGCGCGCTTCTGGTCGTCAGCGAGCCGGATCAT
CGCATCATCCAGGCCAGCGCCAACGCCGCGGAATTTCTGAATCTCGGAAGCGTGCTCGGCGTTCCGCTCG
CCGAGATCGACGGCGATCTGTTGATCAAGATCCTGCCGCATCTCGATCCCACCGCCGAAGGCATGCCGGT
CGCGGTGCGCTGCCGGATCGGCAATCCCTCCACGGAGTACGACGGTCTGATGCATCGGCCTCCGGAAGGC
GGGCTGATCATCGAGCTCGAACGTGCCGGCCCGCCGATCGATCTGTCCGGCACGCTGGCGCCGGCGCTGG
AGCGGATCCGCACGGCGGGCTCGCTGCGCGCGCTGTGCGATGACACCGCGCTGCTGTTTCAGCAGTGCAC
CGGCTACGACCGGGTGATGGTGTATCGCTTCGACGAGCAGGGCCACGGCGAAGTGTTCTCCGAGCGCCAC
GTGCCCGGGCTCGAATCCTATTTCGGCAACCGCTATCCGTCGTCGGACATTCCGCAGATGGCGCGGCGGC
TGTACGAGCGGCAGCGCGTCCGCGTGCTGGTCGACGTCAGCTATCAGCCGGTGCCGCTGGAGCCGCGGCT
GTCGCCGCTGACCGGGCGCGATCTCGACATGTCGGGCTGCTTCCTGCGCTCGATGTCGCCGATCCATCTG
CAGTACCTGAAGAACATGGGCGTGCGCGCCACCCTGGTGGTGTCGCTGGTGGTCGGCGGCAAGCTGTGGG
GCCTGGTTGCCTGTCACCATTATCTGCCGCGCTTCATCCATTTCGAGCTGCGGGCGATCTGCGAACTGCT
CGCCGAAGCGATCGCGACGCGGATCACCGCGCTTGAGAGCTTCGCGCAGAGCCAGTCGGAGCTGTTCGTG
CAGCGGCTCGAACAGCGCATGATCGAAGCGATCACCCGTGAAGGCGATTGGCGCGCAGCGATTTTCGACA
CCAGCCAATCGATCCTGCAGCCGCTGCACGCCGACGGTTGCGCGCTGGTGTACGAAGACCAGATCAGGAC
CATCGGTGACGTACCTTCCACGCAGGATGTTCGCGAGATCGCCGGGTGGCTCGATCGCCAGCCACGTGCG
GCGGTGACCTCGACCGCGTCGCTCGGTCTCGACGTGCCGGAGCTCGCGCATCTGACGCGGATGGCGAGCG
GCGTGGTCGCGGCGCCGATTTCGGATCATCGCGGCGAGTTTCTGATGTGGTTCCGCCCCGAGCGCGTCCA
CACCGTTACCTGGGGCGGCGATCCGAAGAAGCCGTTCACGATGGGCGATACACCGGCGGATCTGTCGCCG
CGGCGCTCCTTCGCCAAATGGCATCAGGTTGTCGAAGGCACGTCCGATCCGTGGACGGCCGCCGATCTCG
CCGCGGCTCGCACCATCGGTCAGACCGTCGCCGACATCGTGCTGCAATTCCGCGCGGTGCGGACACTGAT
CGCCCGCGAACAGTACGAACAGTTTTCGTCCCAGGTGCACGCTTCGATGCAGCCGGTGCTGATCACCGAC
GCCGAAGGCCGCATCCTGCTGATGAACGACTCGTTCCGCGACATGTTGCCGGCGGGGTCGCCATCCGCCG
TCCATCTCGACGATCTCGCCGGGTTCTTCGTCGAATCGAACGATTTCCTGCGCAACGTCGCCGAACTGAT
CGATCACGGCCGCGGGTGGCGCGGCGAAGTTCTGCTGCGCGGCGCAGGTAATCGCCCGTTGCCGCTGGCA
GTGCGCGCCGATCCGGTGACGCGCACGGAGGACCAGTCGCTCGGCTTCGTGCTGATCTTCAGCGACGCTA
CCGATCGTCGCACCGCAGATGCCGCACGCACGCGTTTCCAGGAAGGCATTCTTGCCAGCGCACGTCCCGG
CGTGCGGCTCGACTCCAAGTCCGACCTCTTGCACGAGAAGCTGCTGTCCGCGCTGGTCGAGAACGCGCAG
CTTGCCGCATTGGAAATTACTTACGGCGTCGAGACCGGACGCATCGCCGAGCTGCTCGAAGGCGTTCGCC
AGTCGATGCTGCGCACCGCCGAAGTGCTCGGCCATCTGGTGCAGCACGCGGCGCGCACGGCCGGCAGCGA
CAGCTCGAGCAATGGCTCGCAGAACAAGAAGGCTAGCAGTGCTGGCGGTAGTGCTGGTGGGAGTGCTGGC
GGTAGTGCTGGTGGCGATATCGGAATTGATCTCTCAGGATTAACACTGCAGGAGGGCAGAGGAAGTCTGC
TAACATGCGGTGACGTCGAGGAGAATCCTGGCCCAGGCAGCGTGAGCAGCGTGACCGGTGATCAAGTCCA
ACTGGTGGAGTCTGGTGGCGCTTTGGTGCAGCCAGGTGGCTCTCTGCGTTTGTCCTGTGCCGCTTCTGGC
TTCCCAGTGAACCGCTATTCCATGCGCTGGTATCGCCAGGCTCCAGGCAAAGAGCGTGAGTGGGTAGCCG
GTATGTCCAGCGCGGGTGATCGTAGCTCCTATGAAGACTCCGTGAAGGGCCGTTTCACCATCAGCCGTGA
CGATGCCCGTAACACGGTGTATCTGCAAATGAACAGCTTGAAACCTGAAGATACGGCCGTGTATTACTGT
AATGTGAACGTGGGCTTCGAGTATTGGGGCCAAGGCACCCAGGTCACCGTCTCCAGCCGTACGACCTCCC
GGTCCATGGGAATTGATCTCTCAGGATTAACACTGCAGACTAGTATGGTGAGCAAGGGCGAGGAGGATAA
CATGGCCATCATCAAGGAGTTCATGCGCTTCAAGGTGCACATGGAGGGCTCCGTGAACGGCCACGAGTTC
GAGATCGAGGGCGAGGGCGAGGGCCGCCCCTACGAGGGCACCCAGACCGCCAAGCTGAAGGTGACCAAGG
GTGGCCCCCTGCCCTTCGCCTGGGACATCCTGTCCCCTCAGTTCATGTACGGCTCCAAGGCCTACGTGAA
GCACCCCGCCGACATCCCCGACTACTTGAAGCTGTCCTTCCCCGAGGGCTTCAAGTGGGAGCGCGTGATG
AACTTCGAGGACGGCGGCGTGGTGACCGTGACCCAGGACTCCTCCCTGCAGGACGGCGAGTTCATCTACA
AGGTGAAGCTGCGCGGCACCAACTTCCCCTCCGACGGCCCCGTAATGCAGAAGAAGACCATGGGCTGGGA
GGCCTCCTCCGAGCGGATGTACCCCGAGGACGGCGCCCTGAAGGGCGAGATCAAGCAGAGGCTGAAGCTG
AAGGACGGCGGCCACTACGACGCTGAGGTCAAGACCACCTACAAGGCCAAGAAGCCCGTGCAGCTGCCCG
GCGCCTACAACGTCAACATCAAGTTGGACATCACCTCCCACAACGAGGACTACACCATCGTGGAACAGTA
CGAACGCGCCGAGGGCCGCCACTCCACCGGCGGCATGGACGAGCTGTACAAGAGTGCTGGTGGGTCCGCC
GGCGGGAGTGCTGGCGGTAGTGCCGGCGGTAGTTCTAGAGGCAAGAACATGCAGGCGGTCACCGAGCTGC
ATTCCCGGCTGATCGCTGCGCAGCAGGCGATGGAGCGCGACTATTGGCGGTTGCGTGAATTGGAGACTCG
CTACCGCCTGGTGTTCGACGCTGCCGCCGATGCGGTGATGATCGTCTCCGCCGGCGACATGCGCATCGTC
GAAGCCAACCGGGCGGCGGTGAATGCGATCAGCCGCGTCGAGCGCGGCAATGACGACCTTGCGGGGCGTG
ATTTCCTCGCCGAAGTGGCGGCTGCCGATCGCGATGCGGTGCGCGACATGCTGGCCCAGGTGCGTCAGCG
CGGCACCGCACTCAGCGTCCTCGTTCATCTCGGCCGTTACGACCGCGCCTGGATGCTGCGCGGTTCGCTG
ATGTCGTCCGAGCGTCGTCAGGTTTTCCTGCTGCACTTCACCCCGGTGACCACGACTCCCGCGATCGACG
ACGACGACAAAGGTGTCGTTGCTTCTGCTGCCGACGGTGCAGAGGGCGCCTCAGACGACGCAGAGGATGA
ATTCATGGCTGCCAAGAGGGTCAAGTTGGACTGAGCGGCCGCGACTCTAGATCATAATCAGCCATACCAC
ATTTGTAGAGGTTTTACTTGCTTTAAAAAACCTCCCACACCTCCCCCTGAACCTGAAACATAAAATGAAT
GCAATTGTTGTTGTTAACTTGTTTATTGCAGCTTATAATGGTTACAAATAAAGCAATAGCATCACAAATT
TCACAAATAAAGCATTTTTTTCACTGCATTCTAGTTGTGGTTTGTCCAAACTCATCAATGTATCTTAAGG
CGTAAATTGTAAGCGTTAATATTTTGTTAAAATTCGCGTTAAATTTTTGTTAAATCAGCTCATTTTTTAA
CCAATAGGCCGAAATCGGCAAAATCCCTTATAAATCAAAAGAATAGACCGAGATAGGGT
[37 nt withheld, positions 5100-5136]
AAAGAACGTGGACTCCAACGTCAAAGG
[49 nt withheld, positions 5164-5212]
T
[91 nt withheld, positions 5214-5304]
G
[124 nt withheld, positions 5306-5429]
CAGGTGGCACTTTTCGGGGAAATGTGCGCGGAACCCCTATTTGTTTATTTTTCTAAATACATTCAAATAT
GTATCCGCTCATGAGACAATAACCCTGATAAATGCTTCAATAATATTGAAAAAGGAAGAGTCCTGAGGCG
GAAAGAACCAGCTGTGGAATGTGTGTCAGTTAGGGTGTGGAAAGTCCCCAGGCTCCCCAGCAGGCAGAAG
TATGCAAAGCATGCATCTCAATTAGTCAGCAACCAGGTGTGGAAAGTCCCCAGGCTCCCCAGCAGGCAGA
AGTATGCAAAGCATGCATCTCAATTAGTCAGCAACCATAGTCCCGCCCCTAACTCCGCCCATCCCGCCCC
TAACTCCGCCCAGTTCCGCCCATTCTCCGCCCCATGGCTGACTAATTTTTTTTATTTATGCAGAGGCCGA
GGCCGCCTCGGCCTCTGAGCTATTCCAGAAGTAGTGAGGAGGCTTTTTTGGAGGCCTAGGCTTTTGCAAA
GATCGATCAAGAGACAGGATGAGGATCGTTTCGCATGATTGAACAAGATGGATTGCACGCAGGTTCTCCG
GCCGCTTGGGTGGAGAGGCTATTCGGCTATGACTGGGCACAACAGACAATCGGCTGCTCTGATGCCGCCG
TGTTCCGGCTGTCAGCGCAGGGGCGCCCGGTTCTTTTTGTCAAGACCGACCTGTCCGGTGCCCTGAATGA
ACTGCAAGACGAGGCAGCGCGGCTATCGTGGCTGGCCACGACGGGCGTTCCTTGCGCAGCTGTGCTCGAC
GTTGTCACTGAAGCGGGAAGGGACTGGCTGCTATTGGGCGAAGTGCCGGGGCAGGATCTCCTGTCATCTC
ACCTTGCTCCTGCCGAGAAAGTATCCATCATGGCTGATGCAATGCGGCGGCTGCATACGCTTGATCCGGC
TACCTGCCCATTCGACCACCAAGCGAAACATCGCATCGAGCGAGCACGTACTCGGATGGAAGCCGGTCTT
GTCGATCAGGATGATCTGGACGAAGAGCATCAGGGGCTCGCGCCAGCCGAACTGTTCGCCAGGCTCAAGG
CGAGCATGCCCGACGGCGAGGATCTCGTCGTGACCCATGGCGATGCCTGCTTGCCGAATATCATGGTGGA
AAATGGCCGCTTTTCTGGATTCATCGACTGTGGCCGGCTGGGTGTGGCGGACCGCTATCAGGACATAGCG
TTGGCTACCCGTGATATTGCTGAAGAGCTTGGCGGCGAATGGGCTGACCGCTTCCTCGTGCTTTACGGTA
TCGCCGCTCCCGATTCGCAGCGCATCGCCTTCTATCGCCTTCTTGACGAGTTCTTCTGAGCGGGACTCTG
GGGTTCGAAATGACCGACCAAGCGACGCCCAACCTGCCATCACGAGATTTCGATTCCACCGCCGCCTTCT
ATGAAAGGTTGGGCTTCGGAATCGTTTTCCGGGACGCCGGCTGGATGATCCTCCAGCGCGGGGATCTCAT
GCTGGAGTTCTTCGCCCACCCTAGGGGGAGGCTAACTGAAACACGGAAGGAGACAATACCGGAAGGAACC
CGCGCTATGACGGCAATAAAAAGACAGAATAAAACGCACGGTGTTGGGTCGTTTGTTCATAAACGCGGGG
TTCGGTCCCAGGGCTGGCACTCTGTCGATACCCCACCGAGACCCCATTGGGGCCAATACGCCCGCGTTTC
TTCCTTTTCCCCACCCCACCCCCCAAGTTCGGGTGAAGGCCCAGGGCTCGCAGCCAACGTCGGGGCGGCA
GGCCCTGCCATAGCCTCAGGTTACTCATATATACTTTAGATTGATTTAAAACTTCATTTTTAATTTAAAA
GGATCTAGGTGAAGATCCTTTTTGATAATCTCATGACCAAAATCCCTTAACGTGAGTTTTCGTTCCACTG
AGCGTCAGACCCCGTAGAAAAGATCAAAGGATCTTCTTGAGATCCTTTTTTTCTGCGCGTAATCTGCTGC
TTGCAAACAAAAAAACCACCGCTACCAGCGGTGGTTTGTTTGCCGGATCAAGAGCTACCAACTCTTTTTC
CGAAGGTAACTGGCTTCAGCAGAGCGCAGATACCAAATACTGTTCTTCTAGTGTAGCCGTAGTTAGGCCA
CCACTTCAAGAACTCTGTAGCACCGCCTACATACCTCGCTCTGCTAATCCTGTTACCAGTGGCTGCTGCC
AGTGGCGATAAGTCGTGTCTTACCGGGTTGGACTCAAGACGATAGTTACCGGATAAGGCGCAGCGGTCGG
GCTGAACGGGGGGTTCGTGCACACAGCCCAGCTTGGAGCGAACGACCTACACCGAACTGAGATACCTACA
GCGTGAGCTATGAGAAAGCGCCACGCTTCCCGAAGGGAGAAAGGCGGACAGGTATCCGGTAAGCGGCAGG
GTCGGAACAGGAGAGCGCACGAGGGAGCTTCCAGGGGGAAACGCCTGGTATCTTTATAGTCCTGTCGGGT
TTCGCCACCTCTGACTTGAGCGTCGATTTTTGTGATGCTCGTCAGGGGGGCGGAGCCTATGGAAAAACGC
CAGCAACGCGGCCTTTTTACGGTTCCTGGCCTTTTGCTGGCCTTTTGCTCACATGTTCTTTCCTGCGTTA
TCCCCTGATTCTGTGGATAAC
Features (pLannotate 1.2.2; 17 found; start..end, strand, type, name):
     79..382     +  enhancer       CMV enhancer: human cytomegalovirus immediate early enhancer
    383..586     +  promoter       CMV promoter: human cytomegalovirus (CMV) immediate early promoter
    609..632     +  misc_feature   MCS (fragment): multiple cloning site
    636..1580    +  CDS            RpBphP1: RpBphP1 is a fluorescent protein published in 2012, derived from Rhodopseudomonas palustris.
   3003..3344    +  CDS            vsfGFP-0 (fragment): vsfGFP-0 is a basic (constitutively fluorescent) green fluorescent protein published in 2015, derived from Aequorea victoria. It has low acid sensitivity.
   3405..4112    +  CDS            mCherry: mCherry is a basic (constitutively fluorescent) red fluorescent protein published in 2004, derived from Discosoma sp.. It is reported to be a very rapidly-maturing monomer with low acid sensitivity.
   4698..4721    +  CDS            c-myc NLS (fragment): nuclear localization signal of human c-Myc proto-oncogene (Dang and Lee, 1988)
   4740..4823    +  CDS            large T antigen (fragment): large T antigen from SV40 (simian virus 40)
   4846..4967    +  polyA_signal   SV40 poly(A) signal: SV40 polyadenylation signal
   5001..5429    -  rep_origin     f1 ori (sequence partly withheld): f1 bacteriophage origin of replication; arrow indicates direction of (+) strand synthesis
   5456..5560    +  promoter       AmpR promoter: bla
   5562..5919    +  promoter       SV40 promoter: SV40 enhancer and early promoter
   5954..6748    +  CDS            NeoR/KanR: aminoglycoside phosphotransferase from Tn5; aph(3')-II (or nptII); confers resistance to neomycin, kanamycin, and G418 (Geneticin®)
   6769..6921    +  CDS            ble (fragment): BLE_KLEPN - Experimental evidence at protein level: Swiss-Prot protein existence level 1. Binding protein with a strong affinity to the bleomycin family of antibiotics. Binds to CL990; an antimitotic-antibiotic compound. From Klebsiella pneumoniae.
   6980..7027    +  polyA_signal   HSV TK poly(A) signal: herpes simplex virus thymidine kinase polyadenylation signal (Cole and Stacy, 1985)
   7118..7134    -  polyA_signal   bGH poly(A) signal (fragment): bovine growth hormone polyadenylation signal
   7356..7944    +  rep_origin     ori: high-copy-number ColE1/pMB1/pBR322/pUC origin of replication
