[The description below was written by a language model from this plasmid's Addgene catalogue record and pLannotate feature annotations shown in this document.]
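Description:
pQP-2473 is an 8,040-nt mammalian expression plasmid for near-infrared (NIR) light control of protein localization. Its stated purpose is to move a genomically expressed GFP-fusion protein from the nucleus to the cytoplasm using a light-controlled intrabody. The record lists no named backbone. The annotated features show a CMV enhancer/promoter upstream of the insert and an SV40 poly(A) signal downstream. There is also a high-copy ColE1/pUC-type origin, an f1 origin, and a NeoR/KanR cassette preceded by both a bacterial (bla) promoter and the SV40 early promoter, and followed by the HSV TK poly(A) signal. This arrangement gives kanamycin selection in E. coli and would allow G418 selection in mammalian cells.

The insert, cloned between NcoI and NotI, is a single open reading frame split by a T2A self-cleaving peptide into two products. The first is BphP1, the Rhodopseudomonas palustris bacterial phytochrome, fused to a nuclear export signal (NES). The second is iB(GFP), a GFP-binding intrabody, fused to an NES, mCherry, the BphP1 binding partner QPAS1 and a nuclear localization signal (NLS). The automated annotation covers only the first part of BphP1. It also labels the intrabody region as a "vsfGFP-0" fragment, probably because that protein contains a GFP-binding nanobody. The C-terminal c-Myc and SV40 large T fragments match the NLS. The T2A, the NES elements and QPAS1 are not annotated.

The design suggests that the intrabody fusion, visible by mCherry, binds the GFP-tagged target, and that NIR-induced BphP1–QPAS1 association adds export activity to shift the complex toward the cytoplasm. The record does not spell out this mechanism.
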