Addgene plasmid #138976: pQP-2473
Purpose: Nucleus-to-cytoplasm relocalization of genomically expressed GFP-fusion using NIR light controlled intrabody.
Depositing lab: Vladislav Verkhusha. Publication: Optogenetic regulation of endogenous proteins. Redchuk TA, Karasev MM, Verkhusha PV, Donnelly SK, Hulsemann M, Virtanen J, Moore HM, Vartiainen MK, Hodgson L, Verkhusha VV. Nat Commun. 2020 Jan 30;11(1):605. doi: 10.1038/s41467-020-14460-4. PubMed 32001718.
Backbone
  Vector backbone: n/a
Growth in bacteria
  Bacterial resistance: Kanamycin, 50 μg/mL
  Growth temperature: 37°C
  Growth strain: DH5alpha
  Copy number: Unknown
Gene/Insert
  Gene/Insert name: NcoI-BphP1-NES-T2A- iB(GFP)-NES-mCherry-QPAS1- NLS-NotI
Terms and licenses: Academic/Nonprofit Terms; Industry Terms: Not Available to Industry
How to cite: pQP-2473 was a gift from Vladislav Verkhusha (Addgene plasmid # 138976 ; http://n2t.net/addgene:138976 ; RRID:Addgene_138976)
